Addgene plasmid #124081: pEF1a_FL MUT TET1
Purpose: Expression of catalytic inactive form of full-length TET1
Depositing lab: Silvia Monticelli. Publication: The contribution of active and passive mechanisms of 5mC and 5hmC removal in human T lymphocytes is differentiation- and activation-dependent. Vincenzetti L, Leoni C, Chirichella M, Kwee I, Monticelli S. Eur J Immunol. 2019 Jan 30. doi: 10.1002/eji.201847967. PubMed 30698829.
Backbone
  Vector backbone: pEF1 alpha
  Backbone size w/o insert (bp): 6100
  Total vector size (bp): 12598
  Vector type: Mammalian Expression
Growth in bacteria
  Bacterial resistance: Ampicillin, 100 μg/mL
  Growth temperature: 37°C
  Growth strain: NEB Stable
  Copy number: High Copy
Gene/Insert
  Gene/Insert name: TET1 - full length, mutated (alt name: Ten Eleven Translocation methylcytosine dioxygenase 1)
  Species: H. sapiens (human)
  Insert size (bp): 6492
  Mutation: H1672Y, D1674A
  Entrez Gene: TET1 (a.k.a. CXXC6, LCX, bA119F7.1)
  Promoter: EF1 alpha
  Tag / fusion protein: Flag (N terminal on insert); HA (N terminal on insert)
  Cloning method: Ligation Independent Cloning
  Sequencing primers: 5′ TTAGAATTGATCCAAGCTCTCC
Resource information
  A portion of this plasmid was derived from a plasmid made by: Plasmid expressing wild type full length form of TET1 was taken from addgene (#49792)
Terms and licenses: Academic/Nonprofit Terms; Industry Terms: Not Available to Industry
Depositor comments: The two mutations listed before (H1672Y, D1674A) were introduced using the QuickChange II XL Site-Directed Mutagenesis Kit (Agilent Technologies).
How to cite: pEF1a_FL MUT TET1 was a gift from Silvia Monticelli (Addgene plasmid # 124081 ; http://n2t.net/addgene:124081 ; RRID:Addgene_124081)
