[The description below was written by a language model from this plasmid's Addgene catalogue record and pLannotate feature annotations shown in this document.]
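Description:
pEF1a_FL MUT TET1 is a 12.6 kb mammalian expression plasmid built on a pEF1 alpha backbone and designed to produce a catalytically inactive version of full-length human TET1 (Ten Eleven Translocation methylcytosine dioxygenase 1). It is maintained in E. coli through a high-copy ColE1/pUC-type origin and an ampicillin resistance gene (β-lactamase with its own promoter). The backbone also contains an f1 phage origin. An SV40 early promoter drives a neomycin phosphotransferase gene followed by an SV40 polyadenylation signal, a cassette that can allow G418 selection of transfected mammalian cells.

The roughly 6.5 kb TET1 open reading frame is transcribed from the strong constitutive human EF-1α promoter and terminated by the bovine growth hormone poly(A) signal. A T7 promoter lies between the EF-1α promoter and the coding region. The insert carries two substitutions, H1672Y and D1674A, introduced by site-directed mutagenesis into a wild-type full-length TET1 clone obtained from another deposited plasmid. According to the record, these changes inactivate the enzyme, which normally oxidises 5-methylcytosine to 5-hydroxymethylcytosine and further oxidised forms. The catalogue lists N-terminal Flag and HA tags. The feature annotation detects a FLAG fragment upstream of TET1 but does not call an HA tag. It also finds a V5 epitope sequence downstream of the coding region, and the record does not say whether this is in frame with TET1.

The construct serves as a catalytically dead control alongside wild-type TET1 in studies of DNA demethylation. The associated work examined active and passive removal of 5mC and 5hmC in human T lymphocytes.
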