Features (pLannotate 1.2.2; 22 found; start..end, strand, type, name):
     29..81      -  misc_feature   bom (fragment): basis of mobility region from pBR322
    236..254     +  enhancer       CMV enhancer (fragment): human cytomegalovirus immediate early enhancer
    279..345     +  CDS            small t antigen (fragment): SV40 (simian virus 40) small t antigen
    352..1530    +  promoter       EF-1α promoter: strong constitutive promoter for human elongation factor EF-1α
   1547..1565    +  promoter       T7 promoter: promoter for bacteriophage T7 RNA polymerase
   1610..1630    +  CDS            FLAG (fragment): FLAG® epitope tag, followed by an enterokinase cleavage site
   1682..8086    +  CDS            TET1: TET1_HUMAN - Also known as CXXC6, KIAA1676, LCX. Experimental evidence at protein level: Swiss-Prot protein existence level 1. Dioxygenase that catalyzes the conversion of the modified genomic base 5-methylcytosine (5mC) into 5-hydroxymethylcytosine (5hmC) and plays a key role in active DNA demethylation. Also mediates subsequent conversion of 5hmC into 5-formylcytosine (5fC), and conversion of 5fC to 5-carboxylcytosine (5caC). Conversion of 5mC into 5hmC, 5fC and 5caC probably constitutes the first step in cytosine demethylation. Methylation at the C5 position of cytosine bases is an epigenet
   8108..8149    +  CDS            V5 tag: epitope tag from simian virus 5
   8205..8429    +  polyA_signal   bGH poly(A) signal: bovine growth hormone polyadenylation signal
   8433..8454    +  promoter       SV40 promoter (fragment): SV40 enhancer and early promoter
   8475..8903    +  rep_origin     f1 ori (sequence partly withheld): f1 bacteriophage origin of replication; arrow indicates direction of (+) strand synthesis
   8917..9246    +  promoter       SV40 promoter: SV40 enhancer and early promoter
   9313..10104   +  CDS            neo: KKA2_KLEPN - Also known as kan, nptII. Experimental evidence at protein level: Swiss-Prot protein existence level 1. Resistance to kanamycin, neomycin, paromomycin, ribostamycin, butirosin and gentamicin B. From Klebsiella pneumoniae.
  10130..10288   +  CDS            ble (fragment): BLE_KLEPN - Experimental evidence at protein level: Swiss-Prot protein existence level 1. Binding protein with a strong affinity to the bleomycin family of antibiotics. Binds to CL990; an antimitotic-antibiotic compound. From Klebsiella pneumoniae.
  10283..10404   +  polyA_signal   SV40 poly(A) signal: SV40 polyadenylation signal
  10475..10497   -  protein_bind   lac operator (fragment): The lac repressor binds to the lac operator to inhibit transcription in E. coli. This inhibition can be relieved by adding lactose or isopropyl-β-D-thiogalactopyranoside (IPTG). lac repressor encoded by lacI
  10501..10531   -  promoter       lac promoter: promoter for the E. coli lac operon
  10546..10567   -  protein_bind   CAP binding site: CAP binding activates transcription in the presence of cAMP. E. coli catabolite activator protein
  10580..10672   -  CDS            lacI (fragment): lac repressor; lacI; The lac repressor binds to the lac operator to inhibit transcription in E. coli. This inhibition can be relieved by adding lactose or isopropyl-β-D-thiogalactopyranoside (IPTG).
  10844..11432   -  rep_origin     ori: high-copy-number ColE1/pMB1/pBR322/pUC origin of replication
  11603..12463   -  CDS            AmpR: β-lactamase; bla; confers resistance to ampicillin, carbenicillin, and related antibiotics
  12464..12568   -  promoter       AmpR promoter: bla
>Addgene plasmid #124081 | pEF1a_FL MUT TET1 | depositor full sequence | sequence record 236045 | pEF1a_FL MUT TET1 sequence 12598 bps
CGACGGATCGGGAGATCTCCCGATCCCCTATGGTGCACTCTCAGTACAATCTGCTCTGATGCCGCATAGT
TAAGCCAGTATCTGCTCCCTGCTTGTGTGTTGGAGGTCGCTGAGTAGTGCGCGAGCAAAATTTAAGCTAC
AACAAGGCAAGGCTTGACCGACAATTGCATGAAGAATCTGCTTAGGGTTAGGCGTTTTGCGCTGCTTCGC
GATGTACGGGCCAGATATACGCGTTGACATTGATTATTGACTAGGCTTTTGCAAAAAGCTTTGCAAAGAT
GGATAAAGTTTTAAACAGAGAGGAATCTTTGCAGCTAATGGACCTTCTAGGTCTTGAAAGGAGTGGGAAT
TGGCTCCGGTGCCCGTCAGTGGGCAGAGCGCACATCGCCCACAGTCCCCGAGAAGTTGGGGGGAGGGGTC
GGCAATTGAACCGGTGCCTAGAGAAGGTGGCGCGGGGTAAACTGGGAAAGTGATGTCGTGTACTGGCTCC
GCCTTTTTCCCGAGGGTGGGGGAGAACCGTATATAAGTGCAGTAGTCGCCGTGAACGTTCTTTTTCGCAA
CGGGTTTGCCGCCAGAACACAGGTAAGTGCCGTGTGTGGTTCCCGCGGGCCTGGCCTCTTTACGGGTTAT
GGCCCTTGCGTGCCTTGAATTACTTCCACCTGGCTGCAGTACGTGATTCTTGATCCCGAGCTTCGGGTTG
GAAGTGGGTGGGAGAGTTCGAGGCCTTGCGCTTAAGGAGCCCCTTCGCCTCGTGCTTGAGTTGAGGCCTG
GCCTGGGCGCTGGGGCCGCCGCGTGCGAATCTGGTGGCACCTTCGCGCCTGTCTCGCTGCTTTCGATAAG
TCTCTAGCCATTTAAAATTTTTGATGACCTGCTGCGACGCTTTTTTTCTGGCAAGATAGTCTTGTAAATG
CGGGCCAAGATCTGCACACTGGTATTTCGGTTTTTGGGGCCGCGGGCGGCGACGGGGCCCGTGCGTCCCA
GCGCACATGTTCGGCGAGGCGGGGCCTGCGAGCGCGGCCACCGAGAATCGGACGGGGGTAGTCTCAAGCT
GGCCGGCCTGCTCTGGTGCCTGGCCTCGCGCCGCCGTGTATCGCCCCGCCCTGGGCGGCAAGGCTGGCCC
GGTCGGCACCAGTTGCGTGAGCGGAAAGATGGCCGCTTCCCGGCCCTGCTGCAGGGAGCTCAAAATGGAG
GACGCGGCGCTCGGGAGAGCGGGCGGGTGAGTCACCCACACAAAGGAAAAGGGCCTTTCCGTCCTCAGCC
GTCGCTTCATGTGACTCCACGGAGTACCGGGCGCCGTCCAGGCACCTCGATTAGTTCTCGAGCTTTTGGA
GTACGTCGTCTTTAGGTTGGGGGGAGGGGTTTTATGCGATGGAGTTTCCCCACACTGAGTGGGTGGAGAC
TGAAGTTAGGCCAGCTTGGCACTTGATGTAATTCTCCTTGGAATTTGCCCTTTTTGAGTTTGGATCTTGG
TTCATTCTCAAGCCTCAGACAGTGGTTCAAAGTTTTTTTCTTCCATTTCAGGTGTCGTGAGGAATTAGCT
TGGTACTAATACGACTCACTATAGGGAGACCCAAGCTGGCTAGGTAAGCTTGGTACCGCCACCATGGACT
ACAAGGACGACGATGACAAGCTCGATGGAGGATACCCCTACGACGTGCCCGACTACGCCGGAGGACTCGA
CTCTCGATCCCGCCATGCAAGGCCTTCCAGATTAGTCAGGAAGGAAGATGTAAACAAAAAAAAGAAAAAC
AGCCAACTACGAAAGACAACCAAGGGAGCCAACAAAAATGTGGCATCAGTCAAGACTTTAAGCCCTGGAA
AATTAAAGCAATTAATTCAAGAAAGAGATGTTAAGAAAAAAACAGAACCTAAACCACCCGTGCCAGTCAG
AAGCCTTCTGACAAGAGCTGGAGCAGCACGCATGAATTTGGATAGGACTGAGGTTCTTTTTCAGAACCCA
GAGTCCTTAACCTGCAATGGGTTTACAATGGCGCTACGAAGCACCTCTCTTAGCAGGCGACTCTCCCAAC
CCCCACTGGTCGTAGCCAAATCCAAAAAGGTTCCACTTTCTAAGGGTTTAGAAAAGCAACATGATTGTGA
TTATAAGATACTCCCTGCTTTGGGAGTAAAGCACTCAGAAAATGATTCGGTTCCAATGCAAGACACCCAA
GTCCTTCCTGATATAGAGACTCTAATTGGTGTACAAAATCCCTCTTTACTTAAAGGTAAGAGCCAAGAGA
CAACTCAGTTTTGGTCCCAAAGAGTTGAGGATTCCAAGATCAATATCCCTACCCACAGTGGCCCTGCAGC
TGAGATCCTTCCTGGGCCACTGGAAGGGACACGCTGTGGTGAAGGACTATTCTCTGAAGAGACATTGAAT
GATACCAGTGGTTCCCCAAAAATGTTTGCTCAGGACACAGTGTGTGCTCCTTTTCCCCAAAGAGCAACCC
CCAAAGTTACCTCTCAAGGAAACCCCAGCATTCAGTTAGAAGAGTTGGGTTCACGAGTAGAATCTCTTAA
GTTATCTGATTCTTACCTGGATCCCATTAAAAGTGAACATGATTGCTACCCCACCTCCAGTCTTAATAAG
GTTATACCTGACTTGAACCTTAGAAACTGCTTGGCTCTTGGTGGGTCTACGTCTCCTACCTCTGTAATAA
AATTCCTCTTGGCAGGCTCAAAACAAGCGACCCTTGGTGCTAAACCAGATCATCAAGAGGCCTTCGAAGC
TACTGCAAATCAACAGGAAGTTTCTGATACCACCTCTTTCCTAGGACAGGCCTTTGGTGCTATCCCACAT
CAATGGGAACTTCCTGGTGCTGACCCAGTTCATGGTGAGGCCCTGGGTGAGACCCCAGATCTACCAGAGA
TTCCTGGTGCTATTCCAGTCCAAGGAGAGGTCTTTGGTACTATTTTAGACCAACAAGAAACTCTTGGTAT
GAGTGGGAGTGTTGTCCCAGACTTGCCTGTCTTCCTTCCTGTTCCTCCAAATCCAATTGCTACCTTTAAT
GCTCCTTCCAAATGGCCTGAGCCCCAAAGCACTGTCTCATATGGACTTGCAGTCCAGGGTGCTATACAGA
TTTTGCCTTTGGGCTCAGGACACACTCCTCAATCATCATCAAACTCAGAGAAAAATTCATTACCTCCAGT
AATGGCTATAAGCAATGTAGAAAATGAGAAGCAGGTTCATATAAGCTTCCTGCCAGCTAACACTCAGGGG
TTCCCATTAGCCCCTGAGAGAGGACTCTTCCATGCTTCACTGGGTATAGCCCAACTCTCTCAGGCTGGTC
CTAGCAAATCAGACAGAGGGAGCTCCCAGGTCAGTGTAACCAGCACAGTTCATGTTGTCAACACCACAGT
GGTGACTATGCCAGTGCCAATGGTCAGTACCTCCTCTTCTTCCTATACCACTTTGCTACCGACTTTGGAA
AAGAAGAAAAGAAAGCGATGTGGGGTCTGTGAACCCTGCCAGCAGAAGACCAACTGTGGTGAATGCACTT
ACTGCAAGAACAGAAAGAACAGCCATCAGATCTGTAAGAAAAGAAAATGTGAGGAGCTGAAAAAGAAACC
ATCTGTTGTTGTGCCTCTGGAGGTTATAAAGGAAAACAAGAGGCCCCAGAGGGAAAAGAAGCCCAAAGTT
TTAAAGGCAGATTTTGACAACAAACCAGTAAATGGCCCCAAGTCAGAATCCATGGACTACAGTAGATGTG
GTCATGGGGAAGAACAAAAATTGGAATTGAACCCACATACTGTTGAAAATGTAACTAAAAATGAAGACAG
CATGACAGGCATCGAGGTGGAGAAGTGGACACAAAACAAGAAATCACAGTTAACTGATCACGTGAAAGGA
GATTTTAGTGCTAATGTCCCAGAAGCTGAAAAATCGAAAAACTCTGAAGTTGACAAGAAACGAACCAAAT
CTCCAAAATTGTTTGTACAAACCGTAAGAAATGGCATTAAACATGTACACTGTTTACCAGCTGAAACAAA
TGTTTCATTTAAAAAATTCAATATTGAAGAATTCGGCAAGACATTGGAAAACAATTCTTATAAATTCCTA
AAAGACACTGCAAACCATAAAAACGCTATGAGCTCTGTTGCTACTGATATGAGTTGTGATCATCTCAAGG
GGAGAAGTAACGTTTTAGTATTCCAGCAGCCTGGCTTTAACTGCAGTTCCATTCCACATTCTTCACACTC
CATCATAAATCATCATGCTAGTATACACAATGAAGGTGATCAACCAAAAACTCCTGAGAATATACCAAGT
AAAGAACCAAAAGATGGATCTCCCGTTCAACCAAGTCTCTTATCGTTAATGAAAGATAGGAGATTAACAT
TGGAGCAAGTGGTAGCCATAGAGGCCCTGACTCAACTCTCAGAAGCCCCATCAGAGAATTCCTCCCCATC
AAAGTCAGAGAAGGATGAGGAATCAGAGCAGAGAACAGCCAGTTTGCTTAATAGCTGCAAAGCTATCCTC
TACACTGTAAGAAAAGACCTCCAAGACCCAAACTTACAGGGAGAGCCACCAAAACTTAATCACTGTCCAT
CTTTGGAAAAACAAAGTTCATGCAACACGGTGGTTTTCAATGGGCAAACTACTACCCTTTCCAACTCACA
TATCAACTCAGCTACTAACCAAGCATCCACAAAGTCACATGAATATTCAAAAGTCACAAATTCATTATCT
CTTTTTATACCAAAATCAAATTCATCCAAGATTGACACCAATAAAAGTATTGCTCAAGGGATAATTACTC
TTGACAATTGTTCCAATGATTTGCATCAGTTGCCACCAAGAAATAATGAAGTGGAGTATTGCAACCAGTT
ACTGGACAGCAGCAAAAAATTGGACTCAGATGATCTATCATGTCAGGATGCAACCCATACCCAAATTGAG
GAAGATGTTGCAACACAGTTGACACAACTTGCTTCGATAATTAAGATCAATTATATAAAACCAGAGGACA
AAAAAGTTGAAAGTACACCAACAAGCCTTGTCACATGTAATGTACAGCAAAAATACAATCAGGAGAAGGG
CACAATGCAACAGAAACCACCTTCAAGTGTACACAATAATCATGGTTCATCATTAACAAAACAAAAGAAC
CCAACCCAGAAAAAGACAAAATCCACCCCATCAAGAGATCGGCGGAAAAAGAAGCCCACAGTTGTAAGTT
ATCAAGAAAATGATCGGCAGAAGTGGGAAAAGTTGTCCTATATGTATGGCACAATATGCGACATTTGGAT
AGCATCGAAATTTCAAAATTTTGGGCAATTTTGTCCACATGATTTTCCTACTGTATTTGGGAAAATTTCT
TCCTCGACCAAAATATGGAAACCACTGGCTCAAACGAGGTCCATTATGCAACCCAAAACAGTATTTCCAC
CACTCACTCAGATAAAATTACAGAGATATCCTGAATCAGCAGAGGAAAAGGTGAAGGTTGAACCATTGGA
TTCACTCAGCTTATTTCATCTTAAAACGGAATCCAACGGGAAGGCATTCACTGATAAAGCTTATAATTCT
CAGGTACAGTTAACGGTGAATGCCAATCAGAAAGCCCATCCTTTGACCCAGCCCTCCTCTCCACCTAACC
AGTGTGCTAACGTGATGGCAGGCGATGACCAAATACGGTTTCAGCAGGTTGTTAAGGAGCAACTCATGCA
TCAGAGACTGCCAACATTGCCTGGTATCTCTCATGAAACACCCTTACCGGAGTCAGCACTAACTCTCAGG
AATGTAAATGTAGTGTGTTCAGGTGGAATTACAGTGGTTTCTACCAAAAGTGAAGAGGAAGTCTGTTCAT
CCAGTTTTGGAACATCAGAATTTTCCACAGTGGACAGTGCACAGAAAAATTTTAATGATTATGCCATGAA
CTTCTTTACTAACCCTACAAAAAACCTAGTGTCTATAACTAAAGATTCTGAACTGCCCACCTGCAGCTGT
CTTGATCGAGTTATACAAAAAGACAAAGGCCCATATTATACACACCTTGGGGCAGGACCAAGTGTTGCTG
CTGTCAGGGAAATCATGGAGAATAGGTATGGTCAAAAAGGAAACGCAATAAGGATAGAAATAGTAGTGTA
CACCGGTAAAGAAGGGAAAAGCTCTCATGGGTGTCCAATTGCTAAGTGGGTTTTAAGAAGAAGCAGTGAT
GAAGAAAAAGTTCTTTGTTTGGTCCGGCAGCGTACAGGCCACCACTGTCCAACTGCTGTGATGGTGGTGC
TCATCATGGTGTGGGATGGCATCCCTCTTCCAATGGCCGACCGGCTATACACAGAGCTCACAGAGAATCT
AAAGTCATACAATGGGCACCCTACCGACAGAAGATGCACCCTCAATGAAAATCGTACCTGTACATGTCAA
GGAATTGATCCAGAGACTTGTGGAGCTTCATTCTCTTTTGGCTGTTCATGGAGTATGTACTTTAATGGCT
GTAAGTTTGGTAGAAGCCCAAGCCCCAGAAGATTTAGAATTGATCCAAGCTCTCCCTTACATGAAAAAAA
CCTTGAAGATAACTTACAGAGTTTGGCTACACGATTAGCTCCAATTTATAAGCAGTATGCTCCAGTAGCT
TACCAAAATCAGGTGGAATATGAAAATGTTGCCCGAGAATGTCGGCTTGGCAGCAAGGAAGGTCGTCCCT
TCTCTGGGGTCACTGCTTGCCTGGACTTCTGTGCTCATCCCTACAGGGCTATTCACAACATGAATAATGG
AAGCACTGTGGTTTGTACCTTAACTCGAGAAGATAACCGCTCTTTGGGTGTTATTCCTCAAGATGAGCAG
CTCCATGTGCTACCTCTTTATAAGCTTTCAGACACAGATGAGTTTGGCTCCAAGGAAGGAATGGAAGCCA
AGATCAAATCTGGGGCCATCGAGGTCCTGGCACCCCGCCGCAAAAAAAGAACGTGTTTCACTCAGCCTGT
TCCCCGTTCTGGAAAGAAGAGGGCTGCGATGATGACAGAGGTTCTTGCACATAAGATAAGGGCAGTGGAA
AAGAAACCTATTCCCCGAATCAAGCGGAAGAATAACTCAACAACAACAAACAACAGTAAGCCTTCGTCAC
TGCCAACCTTAGGGAGTAACACTGAGACCGTGCAACCTGAAGTAAAAAGTGAAACCGAACCCCATTTTAT
CTTAAAAAGTTCAGACAACACTAAAACTTATTCGCTGATGCCATCCGCTCCTCACCCAGTGAAAGAGGCA
TCTCCAGGCTTCTCCTGGTCCCCGAAGACTGCTTCAGCCACACCAGCTCCACTGAAGAATGACGCAACAG
CCTCATGCGGGTTTTCAGAAAGAAGCAGCACTCCCCACTGTACGATGCCTTCGGGAAGACTCAGTGGTGC
CAATGCAGCTGCTGCTGATGGCCCTGGCATTTCACAGCTTGGCGAAGTGGCTCCTCTCCCCACCCTGTCT
GCTCCTGTGATGGAGCCCCTCATTAATTCTGAGCCTTCCACTGGTGTGACTGAGCCGCTAACGCCTCATC
AGCCAAACCACCAGCCCTCCTTCCTCACCTCTCCTCAAGACCTTGCCTCTTCTCCAATGGAAGAAGATGA
GCAGCATTCTGAAGCAGATGAGCCTCCATCAGACGAACCCCTATCTGATGACCCCCTGTCACCTGCTGAG
GAGAAATTGCCCCACATTGATGAGTATTGGTCAGACAGTGAGCACATCTTTTTGGATGCAAATATTGGTG
GGGTGGCCATCGCACCTGCTCACGGCTCGGTTTTGATTGAGTGTGCCCGGCGAGAGCTGCACGCTACCAC
TCCTGTTGAGCACCCCAACCGTAATCATCCAACCCGCCTCTCCCTTGTCTTTTACCAGCACAAAAACCTA
AATAAGCCCCAACATGGTTTTGAACTAAACAAGATTAAGTTTGAGGCTAAAGAAGCTAAGAATAAGAAAA
TGAAGGCCTCAGAGCAAAAAGACCAGGCAGCTAATGAAGGTCCAGAACAGTCCTCTGAAGTAAATGAATT
GAACCAAATTCCTTCTCATAAAGCATTAACATTAACCCATGACAATGTTGTCACCGTGTCCCCTTATGCT
CTCACACACGTTGCGGGGCCCTATAACCATTGGGTCTGATCTAGAGGGCCCTTCGAAGGTAAGCCTATCC
CTAACCCTCTCCTCGGTCTCGATTCTACGCGTACCGGTCATCATCACCATCACCATTGAGTTTAAACCCG
CTGATCAGCCTCGACTGTGCCTTCTAGTTGCCAGCCATCTGTTGTTTGCCCCTCCCCCGTGCCTTCCTTG
ACCCTGGAAGGTGCCACTCCCACTGTCCTTTCCTAATAAAATGAGGAAATTGCATCGCATTGTCTGAGTA
GGTGTCATTCTATTCTGGGGGGTGGGGTGGGGCAGGACAGCAAGGGGGAGGATTGGGAAGACAATAGCAG
GCATGCTGGGGATGCGGTGGGCTCTATGGCTTCTGAGGCGGAAAGAACCAGCTGGGGCTCTAGGGGGTAT
CCCC
[124 nt withheld, positions 8475-8598]
C
[91 nt withheld, positions 8600-8690]
A
[49 nt withheld, positions 8692-8740]
CCTTTGACGTTGGAGTCCACGTTCTTT
[37 nt withheld, positions 8768-8804]
ACCCTATCTCGGTCTATTCTTTTGATTTATAAGGGATTTTGCCGATTTCGGCCTATTGGTTAAAAAATGA
GCTGATTTAACAAAAATTTAACGCGAATTAATTCTGTGGAATGTGTGTCAGTTAGGGTGTGGAAAGTCCC
CAGGCTCCCCAGCAGGCAGAAGTATGCAAAGCATGCATCTCAATTAGTCAGCAACCAGGTGTGGAAAGTC
CCCAGGCTCCCCAGCAGGCAGAAGTATGCAAAGCATGCATCTCAATTAGTCAGCAACCATAGTCCCGCCC
CTAACTCCGCCCATCCCGCCCCTAACTCCGCCCAGTTCCGCCCATTCTCCGCCCCATGGCTGACTAATTT
TTTTTATTTATGCAGAGGCCGAGGCCGCCTCTGCCTCTGAGCTATTCCAGAAGTAGTGAGGAGGCTTTTT
TGGAGGCCTAGGCTTTTGCAAAAAGCTCCCGGGAGCTTGTATATCCATTTTCGGATCTGATCAAGAGACA
GGATGAGGATCGTTTCGCATGATTGAACAAGATGGATTGCACGCAGGTTCTCCGGCCGCTTGGGTGGAGA
GGCTATTCGGCTATGACTGGGCACAACAGACAATCGGCTGCTCTGATGCCGCCGTGTTCCGGCTGTCAGC
GCAGGGGCGCCCGGTTCTTTTTGTCAAGACCGACCTGTCCGGTGCCCTGAATGAACTGCAGGACGAGGCA
GCGCGGCTATCGTGGCTGGCCACGACGGGCGTTCCTTGCGCAGCTGTGCTCGACGTTGTCACTGAAGCGG
GAAGGGACTGGCTGCTATTGGGCGAAGTGCCGGGGCAGGATCTCCTGTCATCTCACCTTGCTCCTGCCGA
GAAAGTATCCATCATGGCTGATGCAATGCGGCGGCTGCATACGCTTGATCCGGCTACCTGCCCATTCGAC
CACCAAGCGAAACATCGCATCGAGCGAGCACGTACTCGGATGGAAGCCGGTCTTGTCGATCAGGATGATC
TGGACGAAGAGCATCAGGGGCTCGCGCCAGCCGAACTGTTCGCCAGGCTCAAGGCGCGCATGCCCGACGG
CGAGGATCTCGTCGTGACCCATGGCGATGCCTGCTTGCCGAATATCATGGTGGAAAATGGCCGCTTTTCT
GGATTCATCGACTGTGGCCGGCTGGGTGTGGCGGACCGCTATCAGGACATAGCGTTGGCTACCCGTGATA
TTGCTGAAGAGCTTGGCGGCGAATGGGCTGACCGCTTCCTCGTGCTTTACGGTATCGCCGCTCCCGATTC
GCAGCGCATCGCCTTCTATCGCCTTCTTGACGAGTTCTTCTGAGCGGGACTCTGGGGTTCGCGAAATGAC
CGACCAAGCGACGCCCAACCTGCCATCACGAGATTTCGATTCCACCGCCGCCTTCTATGAAAGGTTGGGC
TTCGGAATCGTTTTCCGGGACGCCGGCTGGATGATCCTCCAGCGCGGGGATCTCATGCTGGAGTTCTTCG
CCCACCCCAACTTGTTTATTGCAGCTTATAATGGTTACAAATAAAGCAATAGCATCACAAATTTCACAAA
TAAAGCATTTTTTTCACTGCATTCTAGTTGTGGTTTGTCCAAACTCATCAATGTATCTTATCATGTCTGT
ATACCGTCGACCTCTAGCTAGAGCTTGGCGTAATCATGGTCATAGCTGTTTCCTGTGTGAAATTGTTATC
CGCTCACAATTCCACACAACATACGAGCCGGAAGCATAAAGTGTAAAGCCTGGGGTGCCTAATGAGTGAG
CTAACTCACATTAATTGCGTTGCGCTCACTGCCCGCTTTCCAGTCGGGAAACCTGTCGTGCCAGCTGCAT
TAATGAATCGGCCAACGCGCGGGGAGAGGCGGTTTGCGTATTGGGCGCTCTTCCGCTTCCTCGCTCACTG
ACTCGCTGCGCTCGGTCGTTCGGCTGCGGCGAGCGGTATCAGCTCACTCAAAGGCGGTAATACGGTTATC
CACAGAATCAGGGGATAACGCAGGAAAGAACATGTGAGCAAAAGGCCAGGAACCGTAAAAAGGCCGCGTT
GCTGGCGTTTTTCCATAGGCTCCGCCCCCCTGACGAGCATCACAAAAATCGACGCTCAAGTCAGAGGTGG
CGAAACCCGACAGGACTATAAAGATACCAGGCGTTTCCCCCTGGAAGCTCCCTCGTGCGCTCTCCTGTTC
CGACCCTGCCGCTTACCGGATACCTGTCCGCCTTTCTCCCTTCGGGAAGCGTGGCGCTTTCTCATAGCTC
ACGCTGTAGGTATCTCAGTTCGGTGTAGGTCGTTCGCTCCAAGCTGGGCTGTGTGCACGAACCCCCCGTT
CAGCCCGACCGCTGCGCCTTATCCGGTAACTATCGTCTTGAGTCCAACCCGGTAAGACACGACTTATCGC
CACTGGCAGCAGCCACTGGTAACAGGATTAGCAGAGCGAGGTATGTAGGCGGTGCTACAGAGTTCTTGAA
GTGGTGGCCTAACTACGGCTACACTAGAAGAACAGTATTTGGTATCTGCGCTCTGCTGAAGCCAGTTACC
TTCGGAAAAAGAGTTGGTAGCTCTTGATCCGGCAAACAAACCACCGCTGGTAGCGGTGGTTTTTTTGTTT
GCAAGCAGCAGATTACGCGCAGAAAAAAAGGATCTCAAGAAGATCCTTTGATCTTTTCTACGGGGTCTGA
CGCTCAGTGGAACGAAAACTCACGTTAAGGGATTTTGGTCATGAGATTATCAAAAAGGATCTTCACCTAG
ATCCTTTTAAATTAAAAATGAAGTTTTAAATCAATCTAAAGTATATATGAGTAAACTTGGTCTGACAGTT
ACCAATGCTTAATCAGTGAGGCACCTATCTCAGCGATCTGTCTATTTCGTTCATCCATAGTTGCCTGACT
CCCCGTCGTGTAGATAACTACGATACGGGAGGGCTTACCATCTGGCCCCAGTGCTGCAATGATACCGCGA
GACCCACGCTCACCGGCTCCAGATTTATCAGCAATAAACCAGCCAGCCGGAAGGGCCGAGCGCAGAAGTG
GTCCTGCAACTTTATCCGCCTCCATCCAGTCTATTAATTGTTGCCGGGAAGCTAGAGTAAGTAGTTCGCC
AGTTAATAGTTTGCGCAACGTTGTTGCCATTGCTACAGGCATCGTGGTGTCACGCTCGTCGTTTGGTATG
GCTTCATTCAGCTCCGGTTCCCAACGATCAAGGCGAGTTACATGATCCCCCATGTTGTGCAAAAAAGCGG
TTAGCTCCTTCGGTCCTCCGATCGTTGTCAGAAGTAAGTTGGCCGCAGTGTTATCACTCATGGTTATGGC
AGCACTGCATAATTCTCTTACTGTCATGCCATCCGTAAGATGCTTTTCTGTGACTGGTGAGTACTCAACC
AAGTCATTCTGAGAATAGTGTATGCGGCGACCGAGTTGCTCTTGCCCGGCGTCAATACGGGATAATACCG
CGCCACATAGCAGAACTTTAAAAGTGCTCATCATTGGAAAACGTTCTTCGGGGCGAAAACTCTCAAGGAT
CTTACCGCTGTTGAGATCCAGTTCGATGTAACCCACTCGTGCACCCAACTGATCTTCAGCATCTTTTACT
TTCACCAGCGTTTCTGGGTGAGCAAAAACAGGAAGGCAAAATGCCGCAAAAAAGGGAATAAGGGCGACAC
GGAAATGTTGAATACTCATACTCTTCCTTTTTCAATATTATTGAAGCATTTATCAGGGTTATTGTCTCAT
GAGCGGATACATATTTGAATGTATTTAGAAAAATAAACAAATAGGGGTTCCGCGCACATTTCCCCGAAAA
GTGCCACCTGACGT
