Features (pLannotate 1.2.2; 22 found; start..end, strand, type, name):
     29..81      -  misc_feature   bom (fragment): basis of mobility region from pBR322
    236..254     +  enhancer       CMV enhancer (fragment): human cytomegalovirus immediate early enhancer
    279..345     +  CDS            small t antigen (fragment): SV40 (simian virus 40) small t antigen
    352..1530    +  promoter       EF-1α promoter: strong constitutive promoter for human elongation factor EF-1α
   1547..1565    +  promoter       T7 promoter: promoter for bacteriophage T7 RNA polymerase
   1610..1630    +  CDS            FLAG (fragment): FLAG® epitope tag, followed by an enterokinase cleavage site
   1682..8086    +  CDS            TET1: TET1_HUMAN - Also known as CXXC6, KIAA1676, LCX. Experimental evidence at protein level: Swiss-Prot protein existence level 1. Dioxygenase that catalyzes the conversion of the modified genomic base 5-methylcytosine (5mC) into 5-hydroxymethylcytosine (5hmC) and plays a key role in active DNA demethylation. Also mediates subsequent conversion of 5hmC into 5-formylcytosine (5fC), and conversion of 5fC to 5-carboxylcytosine (5caC). Conversion of 5mC into 5hmC, 5fC and 5caC probably constitutes the first step in cytosine demethylation. Methylation at the C5 position of cytosine bases is an epigenet
   8108..8149    +  CDS            V5 tag: epitope tag from simian virus 5
   8205..8429    +  polyA_signal   bGH poly(A) signal: bovine growth hormone polyadenylation signal
   8433..8454    +  promoter       SV40 promoter (fragment): SV40 enhancer and early promoter
   8475..8903    +  rep_origin     f1 ori (sequence partly withheld): f1 bacteriophage origin of replication; arrow indicates direction of (+) strand synthesis
   8917..9246    +  promoter       SV40 promoter: SV40 enhancer and early promoter
   9313..10104   +  CDS            neo: KKA2_KLEPN - Also known as kan, nptII. Experimental evidence at protein level: Swiss-Prot protein existence level 1. Resistance to kanamycin, neomycin, paromomycin, ribostamycin, butirosin and gentamicin B. From Klebsiella pneumoniae.
  10130..10288   +  CDS            ble (fragment): BLE_KLEPN - Experimental evidence at protein level: Swiss-Prot protein existence level 1. Binding protein with a strong affinity to the bleomycin family of antibiotics. Binds to CL990; an antimitotic-antibiotic compound. From Klebsiella pneumoniae.
  10283..10404   +  polyA_signal   SV40 poly(A) signal: SV40 polyadenylation signal
  10475..10497   -  protein_bind   lac operator (fragment): The lac repressor binds to the lac operator to inhibit transcription in E. coli. This inhibition can be relieved by adding lactose or isopropyl-β-D-thiogalactopyranoside (IPTG). lac repressor encoded by lacI
  10501..10531   -  promoter       lac promoter: promoter for the E. coli lac operon
  10546..10567   -  protein_bind   CAP binding site: CAP binding activates transcription in the presence of cAMP. E. coli catabolite activator protein
  10580..10672   -  CDS            lacI (fragment): lac repressor; lacI; The lac repressor binds to the lac operator to inhibit transcription in E. coli. This inhibition can be relieved by adding lactose or isopropyl-β-D-thiogalactopyranoside (IPTG).
  10844..11432   -  rep_origin     ori: high-copy-number ColE1/pMB1/pBR322/pUC origin of replication
  11603..12463   -  CDS            AmpR: β-lactamase; bla; confers resistance to ampicillin, carbenicillin, and related antibiotics
  12464..12568   -  promoter       AmpR promoter: bla
>Addgene plasmid #124081 | pEF1a_FL MUT TET1 | addgene full sequence | sequence record 242273 | Addgene NGS Result
CGACGGATCGGGAGATCTCCCGATCCCCTATGGTGCACTCTCAGTACAATCTGCTCTGATGCCGCATAGT
TAAGCCAGTATCTGCTCCCTGCTTGTGTGTTGGAGGTCGCTGAGTAGTGCGCGAGCAAAATTTAAGCTAC
AACAAGGCAAGGCTTGACCGACAATTGCATGAAGAATCTGCTTAGGGTTAGGCGTTTTGCGCTGCTTCGC
GATGTACGGGCCAGATATACGCGTTGACATTGATTATTGACTAGGCTTTTGCAAAAAGCTTTGCAAAGAT
GGATAAAGTTTTAAACAGAGAGGAATCTTTGCAGCTAATGGACCTTCTAGGTCTTGAAAGGAGTGGGAAT
TGGCTCCGGTGCCCGTCAGTGGGCAGAGCGCACATCGCCCACAGTCCCCGAGAAGTTGGGGGGAGGGGTC
GGCAATTGAACCGGTGCCTAGAGAAGGTGGCGCGGGGTAAACTGGGAAAGTGATGTCGTGTACTGGCTCC
GCCTTTTTCCCGAGGGTGGGGGAGAACCGTATATAAGTGCAGTAGTCGCCGTGAACGTTCTTTTTCGCAA
CGGGTTTGCCGCCAGAACACAGGTAAGTGCCGTGTGTGGTTCCCGCGGGCCTGGCCTCTTTACGGGTTAT
GGCCCTTGCGTGCCTTGAATTACTTCCACCTGGCTGCAGTACGTGATTCTTGATCCCGAGCTTCGGGTTG
GAAGTGGGTGGGAGAGTTCGAGGCCTTGCGCTTAAGGAGCCCCTTCGCCTCGTGCTTGAGTTGAGGCCTG
GCCTGGGCGCTGGGGCCGCCGCGTGCGAATCTGGTGGCACCTTCGCGCCTGTCTCGCTGCTTTCGATAAG
TCTCTAGCCATTTAAAATTTTTGATGACCTGCTGCGACGCTTTTTTTCTGGCAAGATAGTCTTGTAAATG
CGGGCCAAGATCTGCACACTGGTATTTCGGTTTTTGGGGCCGCGGGCGGCGACGGGGCCCGTGCGTCCCA
GCGCACATGTTCGGCGAGGCGGGGCCTGCGAGCGCGGCCACCGAGAATCGGACGGGGGTAGTCTCAAGCT
GGCCGGCCTGCTCTGGTGCCTGGCCTCGCGCCGCCGTGTATCGCCCCGCCCTGGGCGGCAAGGCTGGCCC
GGTCGGCACCAGTTGCGTGAGCGGAAAGATGGCCGCTTCCCGGCCCTGCTGCAGGGAGCTCAAAATGGAG
GACGCGGCGCTCGGGAGAGCGGGCGGGTGAGTCACCCACACAAAGGAAAAGGGCCTTTCCGTCCTCAGCC
GTCGCTTCATGTGACTCCACGGAGTACCGGGCGCCGTCCAGGCACCTCGATTAGTTCTCGAGCTTTTGGA
GTACGTCGTCTTTAGGTTGGGGGGAGGGGTTTTATGCGATGGAGTTTCCCCACACTGAGTGGGTGGAGAC
TGAAGTTAGGCCAGCTTGGCACTTGATGTAATTCTCCTTGGAATTTGCCCTTTTTGAGTTTGGATCTTGG
TTCATTCTCAAGCCTCAGACAGTGGTTCAAAGTTTTTTTCTTCCATTTCAGGTGTCGTGAGGAATTAGCT
TGGTACTAATACGACTCACTATAGGGAGACCCAAGCTGGCTAGGTAAGCTTGGTACCGCCACCATGGACT
ACAAGGACGACGATGACAAGCTCGATGGAGGATACCCCTACGACGTGCCCGACTACGCCGGAGGACTCGA
CTCTCGATCCCGCCATGCAAGGCCTTCCAGATTAGTCAGGAAGGAAGATGTAAACAAAAAAAAGAAAAAC
AGCCAACTACGAAAGACAACCAAGGGAGCCAACAAAAATGTGGCATCAGTCAAGACTTTAAGCCCTGGAA
AATTAAAGCAATTAATTCAAGAAAGAGATGTTAAGAAAAAAACAGAACCTAAACCACCCGTGCCAGTCAG
AAGCCTTCTGACAAGAGCTGGAGCAGCACGCATGAATTTGGATAGGACTGAGGTTCTTTTTCAGAACCCA
GAGTCCTTAACCTGCAATGGGTTTACAATGGCGCTACGAAGCACCTCTCTTAGCAGGCGACTCTCCCAAC
CCCCACTGGTCGTAGCCAAATCCAAAAAGGTTCCACTTTCTAAGGGTTTAGAAAAGCAACATGATTGTGA
TTATAAGATACTCCCTGCTTTGGGAGTAAAGCACTCAGAAAATGATTCGGTTCCAATGCAAGACACCCAA
GTCCTTCCTGATATAGAGACTCTAATTGGTGTACAAAATCCCTCTTTACTTAAAGGTAAGAGCCAAGAGA
CAACTCAGTTTTGGTCCCAAAGAGTTGAGGATTCCAAGATCAATATCCCTACCCACAGTGGCCCTGCAGC
TGAGATCCTTCCTGGGCCACTGGAAGGGACACGCTGTGGTGAAGGACTATTCTCTGAAGAGACATTGAAT
GATACCAGTGGTTCCCCAAAAATGTTTGCTCAGGACACAGTGTGTGCTCCTTTTCCCCAAAGAGCAACCC
CCAAAGTTACCTCTCAAGGAAACCCCAGCATTCAGTTAGAAGAGTTGGGTTCACGAGTAGAATCTCTTAA
GTTATCTGATTCTTACCTGGATCCCATTAAAAGTGAACATGATTGCTACCCCACCTCCAGTCTTAATAAG
GTTATACCTGACTTGAACCTTAGAAACTGCTTGGCTCTTGGTGGGTCTACGTCTCCTACCTCTGTAATAA
AATTCCTCTTGGCAGGCTCAAAACAAGCGACCCTTGGTGCTAAACCAGATCATCAAGAGGCCTTCGAAGC
TACTGCAAATCAACAGGAAGTTTCTGATACCACCTCTTTCCTAGGACAGGCCTTTGGTGCTATCCCACAT
CAATGGGAACTTCCTGGTGCTGACCCAGTTCATGGTGAGGCCCTGGGTGAGACCCCAGATCTACCAGAGA
TTCCTGGTGCTATTCCAGTCCAAGGAGAGGTCTTTGGTACTATTTTAGACCAACAAGAAACTCTTGGTAT
GAGTGGGAGTGTTGTCCCAGACTTGCCTGTCTTCCTTCCTGTTCCTCCAAATCCAATTGCTACCTTTAAT
GCTCCTTCCAAATGGCCTGAGCCCCAAAGCACTGTCTCATATGGACTTGCAGTCCAGGGTGCTATACAGA
TTTTGCCTTTGGGCTCAGGACACACTCCTCAATCATCATCAAACTCAGAGAAAAATTCATTACCTCCAGT
AATGGCTATAAGCAATGTAGAAAATGAGAAGCAGGTTCATATAAGCTTCCTGCCAGCTAACACTCAGGGG
TTCCCATTAGCCCCTGAGAGAGGACTCTTCCATGCTTCACTGGGTATAGCCCAACTCTCTCAGGCTGGTC
CTAGCAAATCAGACAGAGGGAGCTCCCAGGTCAGTGTAACCAGCACAGTTCATGTTGTCAACACCACAGT
GGTGACTATGCCAGTGCCAATGGTCAGTACCTCCTCTTCTTCCTATACCACTTTGCTACCGACTTTGGAA
AAGAAGAAAAGAAAGCGATGTGGGGTCTGTGAACCCTGCCAGCAGAAGACCAACTGTGGTGAATGCACTT
ACTGCAAGAACAGAAAGAACAGCCATCAGATCTGTAAGAAAAGAAAATGTGAGGAGCTGAAAAAGAAACC
ATCTGTTGTTGTGCCTCTGGAGGTTATAAAGGAAAACAAGAGGCCCCAGAGGGAAAAGAAGCCCAAAGTT
TTAAAGGCAGATTTTGACAACAAACCAGTAAATGGCCCCAAGTCAGAATCCATGGACTACAGTAGATGTG
GTCATGGGGAAGAACAAAAATTGGAATTGAACCCACATACTGTTGAAAATGTAACTAAAAATGAAGACAG
CATGACAGGCATCGAGGTGGAGAAGTGGACACAAAACAAGAAATCACAGTTAACTGATCACGTGAAAGGA
GATTTTAGTGCTAATGTCCCAGAAGCTGAAAAATCGAAAAACTCTGAAGTTGACAAGAAACGAACCAAAT
CTCCAAAATTGTTTGTACAAACCGTAAGAAATGGCATTAAACATGTACACTGTTTACCAGCTGAAACAAA
TGTTTCATTTAAAAAATTCAATATTGAAGAATTCGGCAAGACATTGGAAAACAATTCTTATAAATTCCTA
AAAGACACTGCAAACCATAAAAACGCTATGAGCTCTGTTGCTACTGATATGAGTTGTGATCATCTCAAGG
GGAGAAGTAACGTTTTAGTATTCCAGCAGCCTGGCTTTAACTGCAGTTCCATTCCACATTCTTCACACTC
CATCATAAATCATCATGCTAGTATACACAATGAAGGTGATCAACCAAAAACTCCTGAGAATATACCAAGT
AAAGAACCAAAAGATGGATCTCCCGTTCAACCAAGTCTCTTATCGTTAATGAAAGATAGGAGATTAACAT
TGGAGCAAGTGGTAGCCATAGAGGCCCTGACTCAACTCTCAGAAGCCCCATCAGAGAATTCCTCCCCATC
AAAGTCAGAGAAGGATGAGGAATCAGAGCAGAGAACAGCCAGTTTGCTTAATAGCTGCAAAGCTATCCTC
TACACTGTAAGAAAAGACCTCCAAGACCCAAACTTACAGGGAGAGCCACCAAAACTTAATCACTGTCCAT
CTTTGGAAAAACAAAGTTCATGCAACACGGTGGTTTTCAATGGGCAAACTACTACCCTTTCCAACTCACA
TATCAACTCAGCTACTAACCAAGCATCCACAAAGTCACATGAATATTCAAAAGTCACAAATTCATTATCT
CTTTTTATACCAAAATCAAATTCATCCAAGATTGACACCAATAAAAGTATTGCTCAAGGGATAATTACTC
TTGACAATTGTTCCAATGATTTGCATCAGTTGCCACCAAGAAATAATGAAGTGGAGTATTGCAACCAGTT
ACTGGACAGCAGCAAAAAATTGGACTCAGATGATCTATCATGTCAGGATGCAACCCATACCCAAATTGAG
GAAGATGTTGCAACACAGTTGACACAACTTGCTTCGATAATTAAGATCAATTATATAAAACCAGAGGACA
AAAAAGTTGAAAGTACACCAACAAGCCTTGTCACATGTAATGTACAGCAAAAATACAATCAGGAGAAGGG
CACAATGCAACAGAAACCACCTTCAAGTGTACACAATAATCATGGTTCATCATTAACAAAACAAAAGAAC
CCAACCCAGAAAAAGACAAAATCCACCCCATCAAGAGATCGGCGGAAAAAGAAGCCCACAGTTGTAAGTT
ATCAAGAAAATGATCGGCAGAAGTGGGAAAAGTTGTCCTATATGTATGGCACAATATGCGACATTTGGAT
AGCATCGAAATTTCAAAATTTTGGGCAATTTTGTCCACATGATTTTCCTACTGTATTTGGGAAAATTTCT
TCCTCGACCAAAATATGGAAACCACTGGCTCAAACGAGGTCCATTATGCAACCCAAAACAGTATTTCCAC
CACTCACTCAGATAAAATTACAGAGATATCCTGAATCAGCAGAGGAAAAGGTGAAGGTTGAACCATTGGA
TTCACTCAGCTTATTTCATCTTAAAACGGAATCCAACGGGAAGGCATTCACTGATAAAGCTTATAATTCT
CAGGTACAGTTAACGGTGAATGCCAATCAGAAAGCCCATCCTTTGACCCAGCCCTCCTCTCCACCTAACC
AGTGTGCTAACGTGATGGCAGGCGATGACCAAATACGGTTTCAGCAGGTTGTTAAGGAGCAACTCATGCA
TCAGAGACTGCCAACATTGCCTGGTATCTCTCATGAAACACCCTTACCGGAGTCAGCACTAACTCTCAGG
AATGTAAATGTAGTGTGTTCAGGTGGAATTACAGTGGTTTCTACCAAAAGTGAAGAGGAAGTCTGTTCAT
CCAGTTTTGGAACATCAGAATTTTCCACAGTGGACAGTGCACAGAAAAATTTTAATGATTATGCCATGAA
CTTCTTTACTAACCCTACAAAAAACCTAGTGTCTATAACTAAAGATTCTGAACTGCCCACCTGCAGCTGT
CTTGATCGAGTTATACAAAAAGACAAAGGCCCATATTATACACACCTTGGGGCAGGACCAAGTGTTGCTG
CTGTCAGGGAAATCATGGAGAATAGGTATGGTCAAAAAGGAAACGCAATAAGGATAGAAATAGTAGTGTA
CACCGGTAAAGAAGGGAAAAGCTCTCATGGGTGTCCAATTGCTAAGTGGGTTTTAAGAAGAAGCAGTGAT
GAAGAAAAAGTTCTTTGTTTGGTCCGGCAGCGTACAGGCCACCACTGTCCAACTGCTGTGATGGTGGTGC
TCATCATGGTGTGGGATGGCATCCCTCTTCCAATGGCCGACCGGCTATACACAGAGCTCACAGAGAATCT
AAAGTCATACAATGGGCACCCTACCGACAGAAGATGCACCCTCAATGAAAATCGTACCTGTACATGTCAA
GGAATTGATCCAGAGACTTGTGGAGCTTCATTCTCTTTTGGCTGTTCATGGAGTATGTACTTTAATGGCT
GTAAGTTTGGTAGAAGCCCAAGCCCCAGAAGATTTAGAATTGATCCAAGCTCTCCCTTACATGAAAAAAA
CCTTGAAGATAACTTACAGAGTTTGGCTACACGATTAGCTCCAATTTATAAGCAGTATGCTCCAGTAGCT
TACCAAAATCAGGTGGAATATGAAAATGTTGCCCGAGAATGTCGGCTTGGCAGCAAGGAAGGTCGTCCCT
TCTCTGGGGTCACTGCTTGCCTGGACTTCTGTGCGCATCCCTACAGGGCTATTCACAACATGAATAATGG
AAGCACTGTGGTTTGTACCTTAACTCGAGAAGATAACCGCTCTTTGGGTGTTATTCCTCAAGATGAGCAG
CTCCATGTGCTACCTCTTTATAAGCTTTCAGACACAGATGAGTTTGGCTCCAAGGAAGGAATGGAAGCCA
AGATCAAATCTGGGGCCATCGAGGTCCTGGCACCCCGCCGCAAAAAAAGAACGTGTTTCACTCAGCCTGT
TCCCCGTTCTGGAAAGAAGAGGGCTGCGATGATGACAGAGGTTCTTGCACATAAGATAAGGGCAGTGGAA
AAGAAACCTATTCCCCGAATCAAGCGGAAGAATAACTCAACAACAACAAACAACAGTAAGCCTTCGTCAC
TGCCAACCTTAGGGAGTAACACTGAGACCGTGCAACCTGAAGTAAAAAGTGAAACCGAACCCCATTTTAT
CTTAAAAAGTTCAGACAACACTAAAACTTATTCGCTGATGCCATCCGCTCCTCACCCAGTGAAAGAGGCA
TCTCCAGGCTTCTCCTGGTCCCCGAAGACTGCTTCAGCCACACCAGCTCCACTGAAGAATGACGCAACAG
CCTCATGCGGGTTTTCAGAAAGAAGCAGCACTCCCCACTGTACGATGCCTTCGGGAAGACTCAGTGGTGC
CAATGCAGCTGCTGCTGATGGCCCTGGCATTTCACAGCTTGGCGAAGTGGCTCCTCTCCCCACCCTGTCT
GCTCCTGTGATGGAGCCCCTCATTAATTCTGAGCCTTCCACTGGTGTGACTGAGCCGCTAACGCCTCATC
AGCCAAACCACCAGCCCTCCTTCCTCACCTCTCCTCAAGACCTTGCCTCTTCTCCAATGGAAGAAGATGA
GCAGCATTCTGAAGCAGATGAGCCTCCATCAGACGAACCCCTATCTGATGACCCCCTGTCACCTGCTGAG
GAGAAATTGCCCCACATTGATGAGTATTGGTCAGACAGTGAGCACATCTTTTTGGATGCAAATATTGGTG
GGGTGGCCATCGCACCTGCTCACGGCTCGGTTTTGATTGAGTGTGCCCGGCGAGAGCTGCACGCTACCAC
TCCTGTTGAGCACCCCAACCGTAATCATCCAACCCGCCTCTCCCTTGTCTTTTACCAGCACAAAAACCTA
AATAAGCCCCAACATGGTTTTGAACTAAACAAGATTAAGTTTGAGGCTAAAGAAGCTAAGAATAAGAAAA
TGAAGGCCTCAGAGCAAAAAGACCAGGCAGCTAATGAAGGTCCAGAACAGTCCTCTGAAGTAAATGAATT
GAACCAAATTCCTTCTCATAAAGCATTAACATTAACCCATGACAATGTTGTCACCGTGTCCCCTTATGCT
CTCACACACGTTGCGGGGCCCTATAACCATTGGGTCTGATCTAGAGGGCCCTTCGAAGGTAAGCCTATCC
CTAACCCTCTCCTCGGTCTCGATTCTACGCGTACCGGTCATCATCACCATCACCATTGAGTTTAAACCCG
CTGATCAGCCTCGACTGTGCCTTCTAGTTGCCAGCCATCTGTTGTTTGCCCCTCCCCCGTGCCTTCCTTG
ACCCTGGAAGGTGCCACTCCCACTGTCCTTTCCTAATAAAATGAGGAAATTGCATCGCATTGTCTGAGTA
GGTGTCATTCTATTCTGGGGGGTGGGGTGGGGCAGGACAGCAAGGGGGAGGATTGGGAAGACAATAGCAG
GCATGCTGGGGATGCGGTGGGCTCTATGGCTTCTGAGGCGGAAAGAACCAGCTGGGGCTCTAGGGGGTAT
CCCC
[124 nt withheld, positions 8475-8598]
C
[91 nt withheld, positions 8600-8690]
A
[49 nt withheld, positions 8692-8740]
CCTTTGACGTTGGAGTCCACGTTCTTT
[37 nt withheld, positions 8768-8804]
ACCCTATCTCGGTCTATTCTTTTGATTTATAAGGGATTTTGCCGATTTCGGCCTATTGGTTAAAAAATGA
GCTGATTTAACAAAAATTTAACGCGAATTAATTCTGTGGAATGTGTGTCAGTTAGGGTGTGGAAAGTCCC
CAGGCTCCCCAGCAGGCAGAAGTATGCAAAGCATGCATCTCAATTAGTCAGCAACCAGGTGTGGAAAGTC
CCCAGGCTCCCCAGCAGGCAGAAGTATGCAAAGCATGCATCTCAATTAGTCAGCAACCATAGTCCCGCCC
CTAACTCCGCCCATCCCGCCCCTAACTCCGCCCAGTTCCGCCCATTCTCCGCCCCATGGCTGACTAATTT
TTTTTATTTATGCAGAGGCCGAGGCCGCCTCTGCCTCTGAGCTATTCCAGAAGTAGTGAGGAGGCTTTTT
TGGAGGCCTAGGCTTTTGCAAAAAGCTCCCGGGAGCTTGTATATCCATTTTCGGATCTGATCAAGAGACA
GGATGAGGATCGTTTCGCATGATTGAACAAGATGGATTGCACGCAGGTTCTCCGGCCGCTTGGGTGGAGA
GGCTATTCGGCTATGACTGGGCACAACAGACAATCGGCTGCTCTGATGCCGCCGTGTTCCGGCTGTCAGC
GCAGGGGCGCCCGGTTCTTTTTGTCAAGACCGACCTGTCCGGTGCCCTGAATGAACTGCAGGACGAGGCA
GCGCGGCTATCGTGGCTGGCCACGACGGGCGTTCCTTGCGCAGCTGTGCTCGACGTTGTCACTGAAGCGG
GAAGGGACTGGCTGCTATTGGGCGAAGTGCCGGGGCAGGATCTCCTGTCATCTCACCTTGCTCCTGCCGA
GAAAGTATCCATCATGGCTGATGCAATGCGGCGGCTGCATACGCTTGATCCGGCTACCTGCCCATTCGAC
CACCAAGCGAAACATCGCATCGAGCGAGCACGTACTCGGATGGAAGCCGGTCTTGTCGATCAGGATGATC
TGGACGAAGAGCATCAGGGGCTCGCGCCAGCCGAACTGTTCGCCAGGCTCAAGGCGCGCATGCCCGACGG
CGAGGATCTCGTCGTGACCCATGGCGATGCCTGCTTGCCGAATATCATGGTGGAAAATGGCCGCTTTTCT
GGATTCATCGACTGTGGCCGGCTGGGTGTGGCGGACCGCTATCAGGACATAGCGTTGGCTACCCGTGATA
TTGCTGAAGAGCTTGGCGGCGAATGGGCTGACCGCTTCCTCGTGCTTTACGGTATCGCCGCTCCCGATTC
GCAGCGCATCGCCTTCTATCGCCTTCTTGACGAGTTCTTCTGAGCGGGACTCTGGGGTTCGCGAAATGAC
CGACCAAGCGACGCCCAACCTGCCATCACGAGATTTCGATTCCACCGCCGCCTTCTATGAAAGGTTGGGC
TTCGGAATCGTTTTCCGGGACGCCGGCTGGATGATCCTCCAGCGCGGGGATCTCATGCTGGAGTTCTTCG
CCCACCCCAACTTGTTTATTGCAGCTTATAATGGTTACAAATAAAGCAATAGCATCACAAATTTCACAAA
TAAAGCATTTTTTTCACTGCATTCTAGTTGTGGTTTGTCCAAACTCATCAATGTATCTTATAATGTCTGT
ATACCGTCGACCTCTAGCTAGAGCTTGGCGTAATCATGGTCATAGCTGTTTCCTGTGTGAAATTGTTATC
CGCTCACAATTCCACACAACATACGAGCCGGAAGCATAAAGTGTAAAGCCTGGGGTGCCTAATGAGTGAG
CTAACTCACATTAATTGCGTTGCGCTCACTGCCCGCTTTCCAGTCGGGAAACCTGTCGTGCCAGCTGCAT
TAATGAATCGGCCAACGCGCGGGGAGAGGCGGTTTGCGTATTGGGCGCTCTTCCGCTTCCTCGCTCACTG
ACTCGCTGCGCTCGGTCGTTCGGCTGCGGCGAGCGGTATCAGCTCACTCAAAGGCGGTAATACGGTTATC
CACAGAATCAGGGGATAACGCAGGAAAGAACATGTGAGCAAAAGGCCAGGAACCGTAAAAAGGCCGCGTT
GCTGGCGTTTTTCCATAGGCTCCGCCCCCCTGACGAGCATCACAAAAATCGACGCTCAAGTCAGAGGTGG
CGAAACCCGACAGGACTATAAAGATACCAGGCGTTTCCCCCTGGAAGCTCCCTCGTGCGCTCTCCTGTTC
CGACCCTGCCGCTTACCGGATACCTGTCCGCCTTTCTCCCTTCGGGAAGCGTGGCGCTTTCTCATAGCTC
ACGCTGTAGGTATCTCAGTTCGGTGTAGGTCGTTCGCTCCAAGCTGGGCTGTGTGCACGAACCCCCCGTT
CAGCCCGACCGCTGCGCCTTATCCGGTAACTATCGTCTTGAGTCCAACCCGGTAAGACACGACTTATCGC
CACTGGCAGCAGCCACTGGTAACAGGATTAGCAGAGCGAGGTATGTAGGCGGTGCTACAGAGTTCTTGAA
GTGGTGGCCTAACTACGGCTACACTAGAAGAACAGTATTTGGTATCTGCGCTCTGCTGAAGCCAGTTACC
TTCGGAAAAAGAGTTGGTAGCTCTTGATCCGGCAAACAAACCACCGCTGGTAGCGGTGGTTTTTTTGTTT
GCAAGCAGCAGATTACGCGCAGAAAAAAAGGATCTCAAGAAGATCCTTTGATCTTTTCTACGGGGTCTGA
CGCTCAGTGGAACGAAAACTCACGTTAAGGGATTTTGGTCATGAGATTATCAAAAAGGATCTTCACCTAG
ATCCTTTTAAATTAAAAATGAAGTTTTAAATCAATCTAAAGTATATATGAGTAAACTTGGTCTGACAGTT
ACCAATGCTTAATCAGTGAGGCACCTATCTCAGCGATCTGTCTATTTCGTTCATCCATAGTTGCCTGACT
CCCCGTCGTGTAGATAACTACGATACGGGAGGGCTTACCATCTGGCCCCAGTGCTGCAATGATACCGCGA
GACCCACGCTCACCGGCTCCAGATTTATCAGCAATAAACCAGCCAGCCGGAAGGGCCGAGCGCAGAAGTG
GTCCTGCAACTTTATCCGCCTCCATCCAGTCTATTAATTGTTGCCGGGAAGCTAGAGTAAGTAGTTCGCC
AGTTAATAGTTTGCGCAACGTTGTTGCCATTGCTACAGGCATCGTGGTGTCACGCTCGTCGTTTGGTATG
GCTTCATTCAGCTCCGGTTCCCAACGATCAAGGCGAGTTACATGATCCCCCATGTTGTGCAAAAAAGCGG
TTAGCTCCTTCGGTCCTCCGATCGTTGTCAGAAGTAAGTTGGCCGCAGTGTTATCACTCATGGTTATGGC
AGCACTGCATAATTCTCTTACTGTCATGCCATCCGTAAGATGCTTTTCTGTGACTGGTGAGTACTCAACC
AAGTCATTCTGAGAATAGTGTATGCGGCGACCGAGTTGCTCTTGCCCGGCGTCAATACGGGATAATACCG
CGCCACATAGCAGAACTTTAAAAGTGCTCATCATTGGAAAACGTTCTTCGGGGCGAAAACTCTCAAGGAT
CTTACCGCTGTTGAGATCCAGTTCGATGTAACCCACTCGTGCACCCAACTGATCTTCAGCATCTTTTACT
TTCACCAGCGTTTCTGGGTGAGCAAAAACAGGAAGGCAAAATGCCGCAAAAAAGGGAATAAGGGCGACAC
GGAAATGTTGAATACTCATACTCTTCCTTTTTCAATATTATTGAAGCATTTATCAGGGTTATTGTCTCAT
GAGCGGATACATATTTGAATGTATTTAGAAAAATAAACAAATAGGGGTTCCGCGCACATTTCCCCGAAAA
GTGCCACCTGACGT
